>Addgene plasmid #71187 | pSGE_892_Nhe2_EcR-to-HLH4C_RB | depositor full sequence | sequence record 127114 | Full Sequence
CTAGAGTCGGGGCGGCCGGCCGCTTCGAGCAGACATGATAAGATACATTGATGAGTTTGGACAAACCACA
ACTAGAATGCAGTGAAAAAAATGCTTTATTTGTGAAATTTGTGATGCTATTGCTTTATTTGTAACCATTA
TAAGCTGCAATAAACAAGTTAACAACAACAATTGCATTCATTTTATGTTTCAGGTTCAGGGGGAGGTGTG
GGAGGTTTTTTAAAGCAAGTAAAACCTCTACAAATGTGGTAAAATCGATAAGGATCCGTCGACCGATGCC
CTTGAGAGCCTTCAACCCAGTCAGCTCCTTCCGGTGGGCGCGGGGCATGACTATCGTCGCCGCACTTATG
ACTGTCTTCTTTATCATGCAACTCGTAGGACAGGTGCCGGCAGCGCTCTTCCGCTTCCTCGCTCACTGAC
TCGCTGCGCTCGGTCGTTCGGCTGCGGCGAGCGGTATCAGCTCACTCAAAGGCGGTAATACGGTTATCCA
CAGAATCAGGGGATAACGCAGGAAAGAACATGTGAGCAAAAGGCCAGCAAAAGGCCAGGAACCGTAAAAA
GGCCGCGTTGCTGGCGTTTTTCCATAGGCTCCGCCCCCCTGACGAGCATCACAAAAATCGACGCTCAAGT
CAGAGGTGGCGAAACCCGACAGGACTATAAAGATACCAGGCGTTTCCCCCTGGAAGCTCCCTCGTGCGCT
CTCCTGTTCCGACCCTGCCGCTTACCGGATACCTGTCCGCCTTTCTCCCTTCGGGAAGCGTGGCGCTTTC
TCATAGCTCACGCTGTAGGTATCTCAGTTCGGTGTAGGTCGTTCGCTCCAAGCTGGGCTGTGTGCACGAA
CCCCCCGTTCAGCCCGACCGCTGCGCCTTATCCGGTAACTATCGTCTTGAGTCCAACCCGGTAAGACACG
ACTTATCGCCACTGGCAGCAGCCACTGGTAACAGGATTAGCAGAGCGAGGTATGTAGGCGGTGCTACAGA
GTTCTTGAAGTGGTGGCCTAACTACGGCTACACTAGAAGAACAGTATTTGGTATCTGCGCTCTGCTGAAG
CCAGTTACCTTCGGAAAAAGAGTTGGTAGCTCTTGATCCGGCAAACAAACCACCGCTGGTAGCGGTGGTT
TTTTTGTTTGCAAGCAGCAGATTACGCGCAGAAAAAAAGGATCTCAAGAAGATCCTTTGATCTTTTCTAC
GGGGTCTGACGCTCAGTGGAACGAAAACTCACGTTAAGGGATTTTGGTCATGAGATTATCAAAAAGGATC
TTCACCTAGATCCTTTTAAATTAAAAATGAAGTTTTAAATCAATCTAAAGTATATATGAGTAAACTTGGT
CTGACAGTTACCAATGCTTAATCAGTGAGGCACCTATCTCAGCGATCTGTCTATTTCGTTCATCCATAGT
TGCCTGACTCCCCGTCGTGTAGATAACTACGATACGGGAGGGCTTACCATCTGGCCCCAGTGCTGCAATG
ATACCGCGAGACCCACGCTCACCGGCTCCAGATTTATCAGCAATAAACCAGCCAGCCGGAAGGGCCGAGC
GCAGAAGTGGTCCTGCAACTTTATCCGCCTCCATCCAGTCTATTAATTGTTGCCGGGAAGCTAGAGTAAG
TAGTTCGCCAGTTAATAGTTTGCGCAACGTTGTTGCCATTGCTACAGGCATCGTGGTGTCACGCTCGTCG
TTTGGTATGGCTTCATTCAGCTCCGGTTCCCAACGATCAAGGCGAGTTACATGATCCCCCATGTTGTGCA
AAAAAGCGGTTAGCTCCTTCGGTCCTCCGATCGTTGTCAGAAGTAAGTTGGCCGCAGTGTTATCACTCAT
GGTTATGGCAGCACTGCATAATTCTCTTACTGTCATGCCATCCGTAAGATGCTTTTCTGTGACTGGTGAG
TACTCAACCAAGTCATTCTGAGAATAGTGTATGCGGCGACCGAGTTGCTCTTGCCCGGCGTCAATACGGG
ATAATACCGCGCCACATAGCAGAACTTTAAAAGTGCTCATCATTGGAAAACGTTCTTCGGGGCGAAAACT
CTCAAGGATCTTACCGCTGTTGAGATCCAGTTCGATGTAACCCACTCGTGCACCCAACTGATCTTCAGCA
TCTTTTACTTTCACCAGCGTTTCTGGGTGAGCAAAAACAGGAAGGCAAAATGCCGCAAAAAAGGGAATAA
GGGCGACACGGAAATGTTGAATACTCATACTCTTCCTTTTTCAATATTATTGAAGCATTTATCAGGGTTA
TTGTCTCATGAGCGGATACATATTTGAATGTATTTAGAAAAATAAACAAATAGGGGTTCCGCGCACATTT
CCCCGAAAAGTGCCACCTG
[124 nt withheld, positions 2330-2453]
C
[91 nt withheld, positions 2455-2545]
A
[49 nt withheld, positions 2547-2595]
CCTTTGACGTTGGAGTCCACGTTCTTT
[37 nt withheld, positions 2623-2659]
ACCCTATCTCGGTCTATTCTTTTGATTTATAAGGGATTTTGCCGATTTCGGCCTATTGGTTAAAAAATGA
GCTGATTTAACAAAAATTTAACGCGAATTTTAACAAAATATTAACGCTTACAATTTGCCATTCGCCATTC
AGGCTGCGCAACTGTTGGGAAGGGCGATCGGTGCGGGCCTCTTCGCTATTACGCCAGCCCAAGCTACCAT
GATAAGTAAGTAATATTAAGGTACGGGAGGTACTTGGAGCGGCCGCAATAAAATATCTTTATTTTCATTA
CATCTGTGTGTTGGTTTTTTGTGTGAATCGATAGTACTAACATACGCTCTCCATCAAAACAAAACGAAAC
AAAACAAACTAGCAAAATAGGCTGTCCCCAGTGCAAGTGCAGGTGCCAGAACATTTCTCTATCGATAGGT
ACCACAAGTTTGTACAAAAAAGCAGGCTTCCTGCATCAAAAACACCTGCGCCCAGGTCCATTATTCATAA
AAAAACACCTGCGCCAACAGAGACTACTCGCGAATCCGAAGACCCAAACCGAATATTACTATCACTCATT
CGTAAAATCAAAGTTCACCCCAAGAATCGACTCGATTCAAGTCACTAACAAGGTTCTTACAGGCCTTCAA
AAATTAGACTCATGGATTATGGGTAGAGCCGTTGAACACTTGAATGAGTGTCTTAATAGGGTGGCCACGT
TCGTAAAAACACCTGCGCCTATTAGGGGACGGTACCCTGGAAGAAGCTTTCAGTGCAAAGGACGAGTTAA
TAGTTTCAATACCCGGTCAATAATAAGCACCGACACGAAACAATTATAATGATTATACGTTCTTGGTCTC
TGTTAACCTTAATCCAGATAATAGGTCGCAAATTAAAGACCCAGCTTTCTTGTACAAAGTGGTAGATCTG
CGATCGAGCTCGCCCGGGGATCGAGCGCAGCGGTATAAAAGGGCGCGGGGTGGCTGAGAGCATCAGTTGT
GAATGAATGTTCGAGCCGAGCAGACGTGCCGCTGCCTTCGTTAATATCCTTTGAATAAGCCAACTTTGAA
TCACAAGACGCATACCAAACGGCATTCCGGTACTGTTGGTAAAGCCACCATGGAAGACGCCAAAAACATA
AAGAAAGGCCCGGCGCCATTCTATCCGCTGGAAGATGGAACCGCTGGAGAGCAACTGCATAAGGCTATGA
AGAGATACGCCCTGGTTCCTGGAACAATTGCTTTTACAGATGCACATATCGAGGTGGACATCACTTACGC
TGAGTACTTCGAAATGTCCGTTCGGTTGGCAGAAGCTATGAAACGATATGGGCTGAATACAAATCACAGA
ATCGTCGTATGCAGTGAAAACTCTCTTCAATTCTTTATGCCGGTGTTGGGCGCGTTATTTATCGGAGTTG
CAGTTGCGCCCGCGAACGACATTTATAATGAACGTGAATTGCTCAACAGTATGGGCATTTCGCAGCCTAC
CGTGGTGTTCGTTTCCAAAAAGGGGTTGCAAAAAATTTTGAACGTGCAAAAAAAGCTCCCAATCATCCAA
AAAATTATTATCATGGATTCTAAAACGGATTACCAGGGATTTCAGTCGATGTACACGTTCGTCACATCTC
ATCTACCTCCCGGTTTTAATGAATACGATTTTGTGCCAGAGTCCTTCGATAGGGACAAGACAATTGCACT
GATCATGAACTCCTCTGGATCTACTGGTCTGCCTAAAGGTGTCGCTCTGCCTCATAGAACTGCCTGCGTG
AGATTCTCGCATGCCAGAGATCCTATTTTTGGCAATCAAATCATTCCGGATACTGCGATTTTAAGTGTTG
TTCCATTCCATCACGGTTTTGGAATGTTTACTACACTCGGATATTTGATATGTGGATTTCGAGTCGTCTT
AATGTATAGATTTGAAGAAGAGCTGTTTCTGAGGAGCCTTCAGGATTACAAGATTCAAAGTGCGCTGCTG
GTGCCAACCCTATTCTCCTTCTTCGCCAAAAGCACTCTGATTGACAAATACGATTTATCTAATTTACACG
AAATTGCTTCTGGTGGCGCTCCCCTCTCTAAGGAAGTCGGGGAAGCGGTTGCCAAGAGGTTCCATCTGCC
AGGTATCAGGCAAGGATATGGGCTCACTGAGACTACATCAGCTATTCTGATTACACCCGAGGGGGATGAT
AAACCGGGCGCGGTCGGTAAAGTTGTTCCATTTTTTGAAGCGAAGGTTGTGGATCTGGATACCGGGAAAA
CGCTGGGCGTTAATCAAAGAGGCGAACTGTGTGTGAGAGGTCCTATGATTATGTCCGGTTATGTAAACAA
TCCGGAAGCGACCAACGCCTTGATTGACAAGGATGGATGGCTACATTCTGGAGACATAGCTTACTGGGAC
GAAGACGAACACTTCTTCATCGTTGACCGCCTGAAGTCTCTGATTAAGTACAAAGGCTATCAGGTGGCTC
CCGCTGAATTGGAATCCATCTTGCTCCAACACCCCAACATCTTCGACGCAGGTGTCGCAGGTCTTCCCGA
CGATGACGCCGGTGAACTTCCCGCCGCCGTTGTTGTTTTGGAGCACGGAAAGACGATGACGGAAAAAGAG
ATCGTGGATTACGTCGCCAGTCAAGTAACAACCGCGAAAAAGTTGCGCGGAGGAGTTGTGTTTGTGGACG
AAGTACCGAAAGGTCTTACCGGAAAACTCGACGCAAGAAAAATCAGAGAGATCCTCATAAAGGCCAAGAA
GGGCGGAAAGATCGCCGTGTAATT
Features (pLannotate 1.2.2; 13 found; start..end, strand, type, name):
     39..160     -  polyA_signal   SV40 poly(A) signal: SV40 polyadenylation signal
    183..251     -  CDS            large T antigen (fragment): large T antigen from SV40 (simian virus 40)
    267..399     +  CDS            TcR (fragment): tetracycline efflux protein; tet; confers resistance to tetracycline
    579..1167    -  rep_origin     ori: high-copy-number ColE1/pMB1/pBR322/pUC origin of replication
   1338..2198    -  CDS            AmpR: β-lactamase; bla; confers resistance to ampicillin, carbenicillin, and related antibiotics
   2199..2303    -  promoter       AmpR promoter: bla
   2330..2758    +  rep_origin     f1 ori (sequence partly withheld): f1 bacteriophage origin of replication; arrow indicates direction of (+) strand synthesis
   2790..2857    -  CDS            lacZα (fragment): LacZα fragment of β-galactosidase; lacZ fragment
   2916..2964    +  polyA_signal   poly(A) signal: synthetic polyadenylation signal
   2978..3069    +  misc_feature   pause site: RNA polymerase II transcriptional pause signal from the human α2 globin gene
   3083..3107    +  protein_bind   attB1: mutant version of attB; recombination site for the Gateway® BP reaction BP Clonase™
   3538..3562    -  protein_bind   attB2: mutant version of attB; recombination site for the Gateway® BP reaction BP Clonase™
   3759..5411    +  CDS            luciferase: firefly luciferase; luc+; enhanced luc+ version of the luciferase gene
