[The description below was written by a language model from this plasmid's Addgene catalogue record and pLannotate feature annotations shown in this document.]
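Description:
pSGE_892_Nhe2_EcR-to-HLH4C_RB is a 5.4 kb firefly luciferase reporter plasmid for expression in insect cells. The backbone is recorded as unknown. It is maintained in E. coli at high copy through a ColE1/pUC-type origin and selected with ampicillin via the β-lactamase gene and its native promoter. An f1 phage origin is also present. Short annotated fragments of lacZα, a tetracycline resistance gene and SV40 large T antigen appear to be non-functional remnants of earlier vector construction.

The reporter unit begins with a synthetic poly(A) signal and an RNA polymerase II transcriptional pause site from the human α2 globin gene. Together these limit read-through transcription from the backbone into the reporter. Next comes the synthetic insert, about 430 bp lying between attB1 and attB2 sites that reflect its introduction by Gateway recombination. The record does not describe this fragment beyond its name, which suggests a candidate regulatory sequence related to EcR and HLH4C, though that reading is not confirmed. According to the catalogue fields, the Drosophila synthetic core promoter (DSCP) drives the reporter. It is not annotated in the feature table but presumably sits in the roughly 200 bp gap between attB2 and the luc+ coding sequence. An SV40 polyadenylation signal is annotated near the plasmid's sequence origin just past the end of luc+, although on the opposite strand.

In this arrangement, the cloned fragment sits immediately upstream of a minimal core promoter, so luciferase output reports the transcriptional activity conferred by that sequence context. The construct is listed simply as a luciferase reporter, from a study of how transcriptional regulators function in different regulatory contexts.
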