Addgene plasmid #71187: pSGE_892_Nhe2_EcR-to-HLH4C_RB
Purpose: Luciferase reporter
Depositing lab: Alexander Stark. Depositing organization: Research Institute of Molecular Pathology (IMP). Publication: Transcriptional regulators form diverse groups with context-dependent regulatory functions. Stampfel G, Kazmar T, Frank O, Wienerroither S, Reiter F, Stark A. Nature. 2015 Nov 9. doi: 10.1038/nature15545. PubMed 26550828.
Backbone
  Vector backbone: unknown
  Vector type: Insect Expression, Luciferase
Growth in bacteria
  Bacterial resistance: Ampicillin, 100 μg/mL
  Growth temperature: 37°C
  Growth strain: DH5alpha
  Copy number: High Copy
Gene/Insert
  Gene/Insert name: 892_Nhe2_EcR-to-HLH4C_RB
  Species: Synthetic
  Promoter: DSCP Drosophila synthetic core promoter
  Tag / fusion protein: luciferase (C terminal on backbone)
  Cloning method: Gateway Cloning
  Sequencing primers: 5′ RVprimer4; 3′ LucNRev
Terms and licenses: Academic/Nonprofit Terms; Industry Terms: Not Available to Industry
How to cite: pSGE_892_Nhe2_EcR-to-HLH4C_RB was a gift from Alexander Stark (Addgene plasmid # 71187 ; http://n2t.net/addgene:71187 ; RRID:Addgene_71187)
