>Addgene plasmid #71187 | pSGE_892_Nhe2_EcR-to-HLH4C_RB | addgene partial sequence | sequence record 129319 | RVprimer3 5'-CTAGCAAAATAGGCTGTCCC-3'
ACATTTCTCTATCGATAGGTACCACAAGTTTGTACAAAAAAGCAGGCTTCCTGCATCAAAAACACCTGCG
CCCAGGTCCATTATTCATAAAAAAACACCTGCGCCAACAGAGACTACTCGCGAATCCGAAGACCCAAACC
GAATATTACTATCACTCATTCGTAAAATCAAAGTTCACCCCAAGAATCGACTCGATTCAAGTCACTAACA
AGGTTCTTACAGGCCTTCAAAAATTAGACTCATGGATTATGGGTAGAGCCGTTGAACACTTGAATGAGTG
TCTTAATAGGGTGGCCACGTTCGTAAAAACACCTGCGCCTATTAGGGGACGGTACCCTGGAAGAAGCTTT
CAGTGCAAAGGACGAGTTAATAGTTTCAATACCCGGTCAATAATAAGCACCGACACGAAACAATTATAAT
GATTATACGTTCTTGGTCTCTGTTAACCTTAATCCAGATAATAGGTCGCAAATTAAAGACCCAGCTTTCT
TGTACAAAGTGGTAGATCTGCGATCGAGCTCGCCCGGGGATCGAGCGCAGCGGTATAAAAGGGCGCGGGG
TGGCTGAGAGCATCAGTTGTGAATGAATGTTCGAGCCGAGCAGACGTGCCGCTGCCTTCGTTAATATCCT
TTGAATAAGCCAACTTTGAATCACAAGACGCATACCAAACGGCATTCCGGTACTGTTGGTAAAGCCACCA
TGGAAGACGCCAAAAACATAAAGAAAGGCCCGGCGCCATTCTATCCGCTGGAAGATGGAACCGCTGGAGA
GCAACTGCATAAGGCTATGAAGAGATACGCCCTGGTTCCTGGAACAATTGCTTTTACAGATGCACATATC
GAGGTGGACATCACTTACGCTGAGTACTTCGAAATGTCCGTTCGGTTGGCAGAAGCTATGAAACGATATG
GGCTGAATACAAATCACAGAATCGTCGTATGCAGTGAAAACTCTCTTCAATTCTTTATGCCGGTGTTGGG
CGCGTTATTTATCGGAGTTGCAGTTGCGCCCGCGAACGACATTTATAATGAACGTGAATTGCTCAACAGT
ATGGGCATTTCGCAGCCTACCGTGGTGTTCGTTTCCAAAAAGGGGTTGCAAAAAATTTTGAACGTGCAAA
AAAAGCTCCCAATCATCCAAAA
