>Addgene plasmid #71187 | pSGE_892_Nhe2_EcR-to-HLH4C_RB | addgene partial sequence | sequence record 129320 | LucNRev 5'-CCTTATGCAGTTGCTCTCC-3'
GGCGCCGGGCCTTTCTTTATGTTTTTGGCGTCTTCCATGGTGGCTTTACCAACAGTACCGGAATGCCGTT
TGGTATGCGTCTTGTGATTCAAAGTTGGCTTATTCAAAGGATATTAACGAAGGCAGCGGCACGTCTGCTC
GGCTCGAACATTCATTCACAACTGATGCTCTCAGCCACCCCGCGCCCTTTTATACCGCTGCGCTCGATCC
CCGGGCGAGCTCGATCGCAGATCTACCACTTTGTACAAGAAAGCTGGGTCTTTAATTTGCGACCTATTAT
CTGGATTAAGGTTAACAGAGACCAAGAACGTATAATCATTATAATTGTTTCGTGTCGGTGCTTATTATTG
ACCGGGTATTGAAACTATTAACTCGTCCTTTGCACTGAAAGCTTCTTCCAGGGTACCGTCCCCTAATAGG
CGCAGGTGTTTTTACGAACGTGGCCACCCTATTAAGACACTCATTCAAGTGTTCAACGGCTCTACCCATA
ATCCATGAGTCTAATTTTTGAAGGCCTGTAAGAACCTTGTTAGTGACTTGAATCGAGTCGATTCTTGGGG
TGAACTTTGATTTTACGAATGAGTGATAGTAATATTCGGTTTGGGTCTTCGGATTCGCGAGTAGTCTCTG
TTGGCGCAGGTGTTTTTTTATGAATAATGGACCTGGGCGCAGGTGTTTTTGATGCAGGAAGCCTGCTTTT
TTGTACAAACTTGTGGTACCTATCGATAGAGAAATGTTCTGGCACCTGCACTTGCACTGGGGACAGCCTA
TTTTGCTAGTTTGTTTTGTTTCGTTTTGTTTTGATGGAGAGCGTATGTTAGTACTATCGATTCACACAAA
AAACCAACACACAGATGTAATGAAAATAAAGATATTTTATTGCGGCCGCTCCAAGTACCTCCCGTACCTT
AATATTACTTACTTATCATGGTAGCTTGGGCTGGCGTAATAGCGAAGAGGCCCGCACCGATCGCCCTTCC
CAACAGTTGCGCAGCCTGAATGGCGAATGGCAAATTGTAAGCGTTAATATTTTGTTAAAATTCGCGTTAA
ATTTTTGTTAAATCAGCTCATTTTTTAACCAATAGGCCGAAATCGGCAAAATCCCTTATAAATCAAAAGA
ATAGACCGAGATAGGGT
